>Addgene plasmid #197237 | pTubulin-iRFP670 | addgene full sequence | sequence record 387218 | Addgene NGS Result
TTGGAGGTCGCTGAGTAGTGCGCGAGCAAAATTTAAGCTACAACAAGGCAAGGCTTGACCGACAATTGCA
TGAAGAATCTGCTTAGGGTTAGGCGTTTTGCGCTGCTTCGCGATGTACGGGCCAGATATACGCGTTGACA
TTGATTATTGACTAGTTATTAATAGTAATCAATTACGGGGTCATTAGTTCATAGCCCATATATGGAGTTC
CGCGTTACATAACTTACGGTAAATGGCCCGCCTGGCTGACCGCCCAACGACCCCCGCCCATTGACGTCAA
TAATGACGTATGTTCCCATAGTAACGCCAATAGGGACTTTCCATTGACGTCAATGGGTGGAGTATTTACG
GTAAACTGCCCACTTGGCAGTACATCAAGTGTATCATATGCCAAGTACGCCCCCTATTGACGTCAATGAC
GGTAAATGGCCCGCCTGGCATTATGCCCAGTACATGACCTTATGGGACTTTCCTACTTGGCAGTACATCT
ACGTATTAGTCATCGCTATTACCATGGTGATGCGGTTTTGGCAGTACATCAATGGGCGTGGATAGCGGTT
TGACTCACGGGGATTTCCAAGTCTCCACCCCATTGACGTCAATGGGAGTTTGTTTTGGCACCAAAATCAA
CGGGACTTTCCAAAATGTCGTAACAACTCCGCCCCATTGACGCAAATGGGCGGTAGGCGTGTACGGTGGG
AGGTCTATATAAGCAGAGCTCTCTGGCTAACTAGAGAACCCACTGCTTACTGGCTTATCGAAATTAATAC
GACTCACTATAGGGAGACCCAAGCTTGGTACCGCCACCATGGCGCGTAAGGTCGATCTCACCTCCTGCGA
TCGCGAGCCGATCCACATCCCCGGCAGCATTCAGCCGTGCGGCTGCCTGCTAGCCTGCGACGCGCAGGCG
GTGCGGATCACGCGCATTACGGAAAATGCCGGCGCGTTCTTTGGACGCGAAACTCCGCGGGTCGGTGAGC
TACTCGCCGATTACTTCGGCGAGACCGAAGCCCATGCGCTGCGCAACGCACTGGCGCAGTCCTCCGATCC
AAAGCGACCGGCGCTGATCTTCGGTTGGCGCGACGGCCTGACCGGCCGCACCTTCGACATCTCACTGCAT
CGCCATGACGGTACATCGATCATCGAGTTCGAGCCTGCGGCGGCCGAACAGGCCGACAATCCGCTGCGGC
TGACGCGGCAGATCATCGCGCGCACCAAAGAACTGAAGTCGCTCGAAGAGATGGCCGCACGGGTGCCGCG
CTATCTGCAGGCGATGCTCGGCTATCACCGCGTGATGTTGTACCGCTTCGCGGACGACGGCTCCGGGATG
GTGATCGGCGAGGCGAAGCGCAGCGACCTCGAGAGCTTTCTCGGTCAGCACTTTCCGGCGTCGCTGGTCC
CGCAGCAGGCGCGGCTACTGTACTTGAAGAACGCGATCCGCGTGGTCTCGGATTCGCGCGGCATCAGCAG
CCGGATCGTGCCCGAGCACGACGCCTCCGGCGCCGCGCTCGATCTGTCGTTCGCGCACCTGCGCAGCATC
TCGCCCTGCCATCTCGAATTTCTGCGGAACATGGGCGTCAGCGCCTCGATGTCGCTGTCGATCATCATTG
ACGGCACGCTATGGGGATTGATCATCTGTCATCATTACGAGCCGCGTGCCGTGCCGATGGCGCAGCGCGT
CGCGGCCGAAATGTTCGCCGACTTCTTATCGCTGCACTTCACCGCCGCCCACCACCAACGCGGAGGTGGT
GGATCAGGAGGAGGTGGTTCTGGAGGTGGTGGATCAGGAGGAAGATCTCGAGTGCGTGAGTGCATCTCCA
TCCACGTTGGCCAGGCTGGTGTCCAGATTGGCAATGCCTGCTGGGAGCTCTACTGCCTGGAACACGGCAT
CCAGCCCGATGGCCAGATGCCAAGTGACAAGACCATTGGGGGAGGAGATGACTCCTTCAACACCTTCTTC
AGTGAGACGGGCGCTGGCAAGCACGTGCCCCGGGCTGTGTTTGTAGACTTGGAACCCACAGTCATTGATG
AAGTTCGCACTGGCACCTACCGCCAGCTCTTCCACCCTGAGCAGCTCATCACAGGCAAGGAAGATGCTGC
CAATAACTATGCCCGAGGGCACTACACCATTGGCAAGGAGATCATTGACCTTGTGTTGGACCGAATTCGC
AAGCTGGCTGACCAGTGCACCGGTCTTCAGGGCTTCTTGGTTTTCCACAGCTTTGGTGGGGGAACTGGTT
CTGGGTTCACCTCCCTGCTCATGGAACGTCTCTCAGTTGATTATGGCAAGAAGTCCAAGCTGGAGTTCTC
CATTTACCCAGCACCCCAGGTTTCCACAGCTGTAGTTGAGCCCTACAACTCCATCCTCACCACCCACACC
ACCCTGGAGCACTCTGATTGTGCCTTCATGGTAGACAATGAGGCCATCTATGACATCTGTCGTAGAAACC
TCGATATCGAGCGCCCAACCTACACTAACCTTAACCGCCTTATTAGCCAGATTGTGTCCTCCATCACTGC
TTCCCTGAGATTTGATGGAGCCCTGAATGTTGACCTGACAGAATTCCAGACCAACCTGGTGCCCTACCCC
CGCATCCACTTCCCTCTGGCCACATATGCCCCTGTCATCTCTGCTGAGAAAGCCTACCATGAACAGCTTT
CTGTAGCAGAGATCACCAATGCTTGCTTTGAGCCAGCCAACCAGATGGTGAAATGTGACCCTCGCCATGG
TAAATACATGGCTTGCTGCCTGTTGTACCGTGGTGACGTGGTTCCCAAAGATGTCAATGCTGCCATTGCC
ACCATCAAAACCAAGCGCAGCATCCAGTTTGTGGATTGGTGCCCCACTGGCTTCAAGGTTGGCATCAACT
ACCAGCCTCCCACTGTGGTGCCTGGTGGAGACCTGGCCAAGGTACAGAGAGCTGTGTGCATGCTGAGCAA
CACCACAGCCATTGCTGAGGCCTGGGCTCGCCTGGACCACAAGTTTGACCTGATGTATGCCAAGCGTGCC
TTTGTTCACTGGTACGTGGGTGAGGGGATGGAGGAAGGCGAGTTTTCAGAGGCCCGTGAAGATATGGCTG
CCCTTGAGAAGGATTATGAGGAGGTTGGTGTGGATTCTGTTGAAGGAGAGGGTGAGGAAGAAGGAGAGGA
ATACTAAGGATCCACCGGATCTAGAGGGCCCTATTCTATAGTGTCACCTAAATGCTAGAGCTCGCTGATC
AGCCTCGACTGTGCCTTCTAGTTGCCAGCCATCTGTTGTTTGCCCCTCCCCCGTGCCTTCCTTGACCCTG
GAAGGTGCCACTCCCACTGTCCTTTCCTAATAAAATGAGGAAATTGCATCGCATTGTCTGAGTAGGTGTC
ATTCTATTCTGGGGGGTGGGGTGGGGCAGGACAGCAAGGGGGAGGATTGGGAAGACAATAGCAGGCATGC
TGGGGATGCGGTGGGCTCTATGGCTTCTGAGGCGGAAAGAACCAGCTGGGGCTCTAGGGGGTATCCCC
[124 nt withheld, positions 3499-3622]
C
[91 nt withheld, positions 3624-3714]
A
[49 nt withheld, positions 3716-3764]
CCTTTGACGTTGGAGTCCACGTTCTTT
[37 nt withheld, positions 3792-3828]
ACCCTATCTCGGTCTATTCTTTTGATTTATAAGGGATTTTGCCGATTTCGGCCTATTGGTTAAAAAATGA
GCTGATTTAACAAAAATTTAACGCGAATTAATTCTGTGGAATGTGTGTCAGTTAGGGTGTGGAAAGTCCC
CAGGCTCCCCAGCAGGCAGAAGTATGCAAAGCATGCATCTCAATTAGTCAGCAACCAGGTGTGGAAAGTC
CCCAGGCTCCCCAGCAGGCAGAAGTATGCAAAGCATGCATCTCAATTAGTCAGCAACCATAGTCCCGCCC
CTAACTCCGCCCATCCCGCCCCTAACTCCGCCCAGTTCCGCCCATTCTCCGCCCCATGGCTGACTAATTT
TTTTTATTTATGCAGAGGCCGAGGCCGCCTCTGCCTCTGAGCTATTCCAGAAGTAGTGAGGAGGCTTTTT
TGGAGGCCTAGGCTTTTGCAAAAAGCTCCCGGGAGCTTGTATATCCATTTTCGGATCTGATCAAGAGACA
GGATGAGGATCGTTTCGCATGATTGAACAAGATGGATTGCACGCAGGTTCTCCGGCCGCTTGGGTGGAGA
GGCTATTCGGCTATGACTGGGCACAACAGACAATCGGCTGCTCTGATGCCGCCGTGTTCCGGCTGTCAGC
GCAGGGGCGCCCGGTTCTTTTTGTCAAGACCGACCTGTCCGGTGCCCTGAATGAACTGCAGGACGAGGCA
GCGCGGCTATCGTGGCTGGCCACGACGGGCGTTCCTTGCGCAGCTGTGCTCGACGTTGTCACTGAAGCGG
GAAGGGACTGGCTGCTATTGGGCGAAGTGCCGGGGCAGGATCTCCTGTCATCTCACCTTGCTCCTGCCGA
GAAAGTATCCATCATGGCTGATGCAATGCGGCGGCTGCATACGCTTGATCCGGCTACCTGCCCATTCGAC
CACCAAGCGAAACATCGCATCGAGCGAGCACGTACTCGGATGGAAGCCGGTCTTGTCGATCAGGATGATC
TGGACGAAGAGCATCAGGGGCTCGCGCCAGCCGAACTGTTCGCCAGGCTCAAGGCGCGCATGCCCGACGG
CGAGGATCTCGTCGTGACCCATGGCGATGCCTGCTTGCCGAATATCATGGTGGAAAATGGCCGCTTTTCT
GGATTCATCGACTGTGGCCGGCTGGGTGTGGCGGACCGCTATCAGGACATAGCGTTGGCTACCCGTGATA
TTGCTGAAGAGCTTGGCGGCGAATGGGCTGACCGCTTCCTCGTGCTTTACGGTATCGCCGCTCCCGATTC
GCAGCGCATCGCCTTCTATCGCCTTCTTGACGAGTTCTTCTGAGCGGGACTCTGGGGTTCGAAATGACCG
ACCAAGCGACGCCCAACCTGCCATCACGAGATTTCGATTCCACCGCCGCCTTCTATGAAAGGTTGGGCTT
CGGAATCGTTTTCCGGGACGCCGGCTGGATGATCCTCCAGCGCGGGGATCTCATGCTGGAGTTCTTCGCC
CACCCCAACTTGTTTATTGCAGCTTATAATGGTTACAAATAAAGCAATAGCATCACAAATTTCACAAATA
AAGCATTTTTTTCACTGCATTCTAGTTGTGGTTTGTCCAAACTCATCAATGTATCTTATCATGTCTGTAT
ACCGTCGACCTCTAGCTAGAGCTTGGCGTAATCATGGTCATAGCTGTTTCCTGTGTGAAATTGTTATCCG
CTCACAATTCCACACAACATACGAGCCGGAAGCATAAAGTGTAAAGCCTGGGGTGCCTAATGAGTGAGCT
AACTCACATTAATTGCGTTGCGCTCACTGCCCGCTTTCCAGTCGGGAAACCTGTCGTGCCAGCTGCATTA
ATGAATCGGCCAACGCGCGGGGAGAGGCGGTTTGCGTATTGGGCGCTCTTCCGCTTCCTCGCTCACTGAC
TCGCTGCGCTCGGTCGTTCGGCTGCGGCGAGCGGTATCAGCTCACTCAAAGGCGGTAATACGGTTATCCA
CAGAATCAGGGGATAACGCAGGAAAGAACATGTGAGCAAAAGGCCAGCAAAAGGCCAGGAACCGTAAAAA
GGCCGCGTTGCTGGCGTTTTTCCATAGGCTCCGCCCCCCTGACGAGCATCACAAAAATCGACGCTCAAGT
CAGAGGTGGCGAAACCCGACAGGACTATAAAGATACCAGGCGTTTCCCCCTGGAAGCTCCCTCGTGCGCT
CTCCTGTTCCGACCCTGCCGCTTACCGGATACCTGTCCGCCTTTCTCCCTTCGGGAAGCGTGGCGCTTTC
TCATAGCTCACGCTGTAGGTATCTCAGTTCGGTGTAGGTCGTTCGCTCCAAGCTGGGCTGTGTGCACGAA
CCCCCCGTTCAGCCCGACCGCTGCGCCTTATCCGGTAACTATCGTCTTGAGTCCAACCCGGTAAGACACG
ACTTATCGCCACTGGCAGCAGCCACTGGTAACAGGATTAGCAGAGCGAGGTATGTAGGCGGTGCTACAGA
GTTCTTGAAGTGGTGGCCTAACTACGGCTACACTAGAAGAACAGTATTTGGTATCTGCGCTCTGCTGAAG
CCAGTTACCTTCGGAAAAAGAGTTGGTAGCTCTTGATCCGGCAAACAAACCACCGCTGGTAGCGGTGGTT
TTTTTGTTTGCAAGCAGCAGATTACGCGCAGAAAAAAAGGATCTCAAGAAGATCCTTTGATCTTTTCTAC
GGGGTCTGACGCTCAGTGGAACGAAAACTCACGTTAAGGGATTTTGGTCATGAGATTATCAAAAAGGATC
TTCACCTAGATCCTTTTAAATTAAAAATGAAGTTTTAAATCAATCTAAAGTATATATGAGTAAACTTGGT
CTGACAGTTACCAATGCTTAATCAGTGAGGCACCTATCTCAGCGATCTGTCTATTTCGTTCATCCATAGT
TGCCTGACTCCCCGTCGTGTAGATAACTACGATACGGGAGGGCTTACCATCTGGCCCCAGTGCTGCAATG
ATACCGCGAGACCCACGCTCACCGGCTCCAGATTTATCAGCAATAAACCAGCCAGCCGGAAGGGCCGAGC
GCAGAAGTGGTCCTGCAACTTTATCCGCCTCCATCCAGTCTATTAATTGTTGCCGGGAAGCTAGAGTAAG
TAGTTCGCCAGTTAATAGTTTGCGCAACGTTGTTGCCATTGCTACAGGCATCGTGGTGTCACGCTCGTCG
TTTGGTATGGCTTCATTCAGCTCCGGTTCCCAACGATCAAGGCGAGTTACATGATCCCCCATGTTGTGCA
AAAAAGCGGTTAGCTCCTTCGGTCCTCCGATCGTTGTCAGAAGTAAGTTGGCCGCAGTGTTATCACTCAT
GGTTATGGCAGCACTGCATAATTCTCTTACTGTCATGCCATCCGTAAGATGCTTTTCTGTGACTGGTGAG
TACTCAACCAAGTCATTCTGAGAATAGTGTATGCGGCGACCGAGTTGCTCTTGCCCGGCGTCAATACGGG
ATAATACCGCGCCACATAGCAGAACTTTAAAAGTGCTCATCATTGGAAAACGTTCTTCGGGGCGAAAACT
CTCAAGGATCTTACCGCTGTTGAGATCCAGTTCGATGTAACCCACTCGTGCACCCAACTGATCTTCAGCA
TCTTTTACTTTCACCAGCGTTTCTGGGTGAGCAAAAACAGGAAGGCAAAATGCCGCAAAAAAGGGAATAA
GGGCGACACGGAAATGTTGAATACTCATACTCTTCCTTTTTCAATATTATTGAAGCATTTATCAGGGTTA
TTGTCTCATGAGCGGATACATATTTGAATGTATTTAGAAAAATAAACAAATAGGGGTTCCGCGCACATTT
CCCCGAAAAGTGCCACCTGACGTCGACGGATCGGGAGATCTCCCGATCCCCTATGGTGCACTCTCAGTAC
AATCTGCTCTGATGCCGCATAGTTAAGCCAGTATCTGCTCCCTGCTTGTGTG
Features (pLannotate 1.2.2; 22 found; start..end, strand, type, name):
    137..516     +  enhancer       CMV enhancer: human cytomegalovirus immediate early enhancer
    517..720     +  promoter       CMV promoter: human cytomegalovirus (CMV) immediate early promoter
    716..749     +  LTR            5' LTR (truncated) (fragment): truncated 5' long terminal repeat (LTR) from HIV-1
    765..783     +  promoter       T7 promoter: promoter for bacteriophage T7 RNA polymerase
    809..1741    +  CDS            iRFP670: iRFP670 is a basic (constitutively fluorescent) near ir fluorescent protein published in 2013, derived from Rhodopseudomonas palustris CGA009. It has low acid sensitivity. It requires the cofactor biliverdin for fluorescence.
   1805..3154    +  CDS            TBA1B_BOVIN: Experimental evidence at protein level: Swiss-Prot protein existence level 1. Tubulin is the major constituent of microtubules. It binds two moles of GTP, one at an exchangeable site on the beta chain and one at a non-exchangeable site on the alpha chain. From Bos taurus (Bovine).
   3185..3203    -  promoter       SP6 promoter: promoter for bacteriophage SP6 RNA polymerase
   3229..3453    +  polyA_signal   bGH poly(A) signal: bovine growth hormone polyadenylation signal
   3457..3478    +  promoter       SV40 promoter (fragment): SV40 enhancer and early promoter
   3499..3927    +  rep_origin     f1 ori (sequence partly withheld): f1 bacteriophage origin of replication; arrow indicates direction of (+) strand synthesis
   3941..4270    +  promoter       SV40 promoter: SV40 enhancer and early promoter
   4337..5128    +  CDS            neo: KKA2_KLEPN - Also known as kan, nptII. Experimental evidence at protein level: Swiss-Prot protein existence level 1. Resistance to kanamycin, neomycin, paromomycin, ribostamycin, butirosin and gentamicin B. From Klebsiella pneumoniae.
   5152..5310    +  CDS            ble (fragment): BLE_KLEPN - Experimental evidence at protein level: Swiss-Prot protein existence level 1. Binding protein with a strong affinity to the bleomycin family of antibiotics. Binds to CL990; an antimitotic-antibiotic compound. From Klebsiella pneumoniae.
   5305..5426    +  polyA_signal   SV40 poly(A) signal: SV40 polyadenylation signal
   5499..5515    -  protein_bind   lac operator: The lac repressor binds to the lac operator to inhibit transcription in E. coli. This inhibition can be relieved by adding lactose or isopropyl-β-D-thiogalactopyranoside (IPTG). lac repressor encoded by lacI
   5523..5553    -  promoter       lac promoter: promoter for the E. coli lac operon
   5568..5589    -  protein_bind   CAP binding site: CAP binding activates transcription in the presence of cAMP. E. coli catabolite activator protein
   5602..5694    -  CDS            lacI (fragment): lac repressor; lacI; The lac repressor binds to the lac operator to inhibit transcription in E. coli. This inhibition can be relieved by adding lactose or isopropyl-β-D-thiogalactopyranoside (IPTG).
   5877..6465    -  rep_origin     ori: high-copy-number ColE1/pMB1/pBR322/pUC origin of replication
   6636..7496    -  CDS            AmpR: β-lactamase; bla; confers resistance to ampicillin, carbenicillin, and related antibiotics
   7497..7601    -  promoter       AmpR promoter: bla
   7660..7712    -  misc_feature   bom (fragment): basis of mobility region from pBR322
