[The description below was written by a language model from this plasmid's Addgene catalogue record and pLannotate feature annotations shown in this document.]
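Description:
pTubulin-iRFP670 is a mammalian expression plasmid of about 7.7 kb that produces a fusion of alpha-tubulin with the near-infrared fluorescent protein iRFP670. The catalogue lists the backbone as pN1. The annotated layout, however, has flanking T7 and SP6 promoters, a bGH polyadenylation signal, an f1 origin and ampicillin resistance, which looks more like a pcDNA3-type vector than a classic kanamycin-selected N1 backbone. In bacteria the plasmid replicates from a high-copy ColE1/pUC origin and is selected through the β-lactamase (AmpR) gene, consistent with the catalogue entry. A separate SV40 early promoter drives a neomycin phosphotransferase cassette ending in an SV40 poly(A) signal, which would allow G418 selection of stably transfected mammalian cells. Short fragments annotated as ble, lacI, bom and a truncated HIV-1 LTR appear to be backbone remnants rather than functional parts.

The payload is transcribed from the human CMV immediate-early enhancer and promoter and terminated by the bGH poly(A) signal. Although the name suggests tubulin comes first, the feature table places the iRFP670 coding sequence upstream, followed after a short gap (presumably a linker) by the alpha-tubulin coding sequence, so the fluorescent protein sits at the N-terminus of tubulin. The record gives the insert species as mouse. The automated annotation matched it to bovine alpha-1B tubulin, which probably reflects the high conservation of this protein. iRFP670 is a bacteriophytochrome-derived protein from Rhodopseudomonas palustris that needs biliverdin as its chromophore. The construct labels microtubules in live or fixed mammalian cells in the near-infrared channel, and it was deposited with a study that quantitatively compared near-infrared fluorescent proteins.
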