Addgene plasmid #197237: pTubulin-iRFP670
Purpose: Expresses the fusion protein of Tubulin-iRFP670 in mammalian cells
Depositing lab: Kiryl Piatkevich. Depositing organization: Westlake University. Publication: Quantitative assessment of near-infrared fluorescent proteins. Zhang H, Papadaki S, Sun X, Wang X, Drobizhev M, Yao L, Rehbock M, Koster RW, Wu L, Namikawa K, Piatkevich KD. Nat Methods. 2023 Sep 4. doi: 10.1038/s41592-023-01975-z. PubMed 37666982.
Backbone
  Vector backbone: pN1
  Vector type: Mammalian Expression
Growth in bacteria
  Bacterial resistance: Ampicillin, 100 μg/mL
  Growth temperature: 37°C
  Growth strain: NEB Stable
  Copy number: High Copy
Gene/Insert
  Gene/Insert name: Tubulin-iRFP670
  Species: M. musculus (mouse)
  Cloning method: Gibson Cloning
Terms and licenses: Academic/Nonprofit Terms; Industry Terms: Not Available to Industry
Depositor comments: Please visit https://www.researchsquare.com/article/rs-797586/v1 for preprint.
How to cite: pTubulin-iRFP670 was a gift from Kiryl Piatkevich (Addgene plasmid # 197237 ; http://n2t.net/addgene:197237 ; RRID:Addgene_197237)
